Addgene plasmid #228414: pCCG_nit9fl_CNX1_linker
Purpose: Expression of NIT-9 with CNX1 linkage region in N. crassa at the his-3 locus
Depositing lab: Robert Haensch. Depositing organization: Technische Universitaet Braunschweig.
Backbone
  Vector backbone: PMF272
  Vector type: Protein expression in N. crassa
Growth in bacteria
  Bacterial resistance: Ampicillin, 100 μg/mL
  Growth temperature: 37°C
  Growth strain: DH5alpha
  Copy number: High Copy
Gene/Insert
  Gene/Insert name: NIT-9
  Species: A. thaliana (mustard weed)
  Mutation: removal of the linkage region and insertion of the CNX1 linkage region
  Entrez Gene: AT5G61790 (a.k.a. MAC9.15, MAC9_15)
  Cloning method: Gibson Cloning
  Sequencing primers: 5′ n/a
Terms and licenses: Academic/Nonprofit Terms; Industry Terms: Not Available to Industry
How to cite: pCCG_nit9fl_CNX1_linker was a gift from Robert Haensch (Addgene plasmid # 228414 ; http://n2t.net/addgene:228414 ; RRID:Addgene_228414)
