[The description below was written by a language model from this plasmid's Addgene catalogue record and pLannotate feature annotations shown in this document.]
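Description:
pCCG_nit9fl_CNX1_linker is a 9.7 kb plasmid built on the pMF272 backbone for protein expression in the filamentous fungus Neurospora crassa, with integration targeted to the his-3 locus. In E. coli it behaves as an ordinary high-copy shuttle plasmid. It carries a ColE1/pUC-type origin and a β-lactamase gene with its own promoter for ampicillin selection, and short remnants of bom, rop and lacI are left over from the parental cloning vectors. The annotation software detected a roughly 2 kb reverse-strand coding region with similarity to a yeast histidine biosynthesis protein. This most plausibly corresponds to the N. crassa his-3 targeting sequence, which in vectors of this family directs homologous recombination at his-3 and allows selection for histidine prototrophy in a his-3 mutant recipient, although the feature table does not label it as such.

The payload is full-length NIT-9 in which the native linkage region between its domains has been removed and replaced by the linkage region of CNX1, assembled by Gibson cloning. The insert itself is not annotated. It presumably lies in the unannotated stretches between the pBluescript polylinker fragments, which are flanked by T7, T3 and SP6 phage promoters inherited from the backbone. The fungal promoter driving expression is not stated in the record, although the "pCCG" prefix may hint at a ccg-1 promoter. The catalogue lists Arabidopsis thaliana as the species and links an Arabidopsis gene entry, which may apply only to the CNX1-derived linker, since the nit-9 name is a Neurospora-style designation. The record does not resolve this. The stated use is expression of this linker-swapped chimera in N. crassa, which suits testing whether the linker is interchangeable between the two proteins.
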