Features (pLannotate 1.2.2; 14 found; start..end, strand, type, name):
     80..131     -  misc_feature   bom (fragment): basis of mobility region from pBR322
    233..268     -  CDS            rop (fragment): Rop protein, which maintains plasmids at low copy number; rop
    363..467     +  promoter       AmpR promoter: bla
    468..1328    +  CDS            AmpR: β-lactamase; bla; confers resistance to ampicillin, carbenicillin, and related antibiotics
   1499..2087    +  rep_origin     ori: high-copy-number ColE1/pMB1/pBR322/pUC origin of replication
   2270..2323    +  CDS            lacI (fragment): lac repressor; lacI; The lac repressor binds to the lac operator to inhibit transcription in E. coli. This inhibition can be relieved by adding lactose or isopropyl-β-D-thiogalactopyranoside (IPTG).
   2345..2363    +  promoter       T7 promoter: promoter for bacteriophage T7 RNA polymerase
   4007..4025    +  promoter       T7 promoter: promoter for bacteriophage T7 RNA polymerase
   4034..4058    +  misc_feature   MCS (fragment): pBluescript multiple cloning site
   4979..4998    +  misc_feature   MCS (fragment): pBluescript multiple cloning site
   6928..6981    +  misc_feature   MCS (fragment): pBluescript multiple cloning site
   6993..7010    -  promoter       T3 promoter (fragment): promoter for bacteriophage T3 RNA polymerase
   7555..9618    -  CDS            HIS4 (fragment): HIS2_YEAST - Experimental evidence at protein level: Swiss-Prot protein existence level 1. From Saccharomyces cerevisiae (strain ATCC 204508 / S288c) (Baker's yeast).
   9668..17      -  promoter       SP6 promoter (across the origin): promoter for bacteriophage SP6 RNA polymerase
>Addgene plasmid #228414 | pCCG_nit9fl_CNX1_linker | addgene full sequence | sequence record 459560 | Addgene NGS Result
TATAGTGTCACCTAAATCGTATGTGTATGATACATAAGGTTATGTATTAATTGTAGCCGCGTTCTAACGA
CAATATGTCCATATGGTGCACTCTCAGTACAATCTGCTCTGATGCCGCATAGTTAAGCCAGCCCCGACAC
CCGCCAACACCCGCTGACGCGCCCTGACGGGCTTGTCTGCTCCCGGCATCCGCTTACAGACAAGCTGTGA
CCGTCTCCGGGAGCTGCATGTGTCAGAGGTTTTCACCGTCATCACCGAAACGCGCGAGACGAAAGGGCCT
CGTGATACGCCTATTTTTATAGGTTAATGTCATGATAATAATGGTTTCTTAGACGTCAGGTGGCACTTTT
CGGGGAAATGTGCGCGGAACCCCTATTTGTTTATTTTTCTAAATACATTCAAATATGTATCCGCTCATGA
GACAATAACCCTGATAAATGCTTCAATAATATTGAAAAAGGAAGAGTATGAGTATTCAACATTTCCGTGT
CGCCCTTATTCCCTTTTTTGCGGCATTTTGCCTTCCTGTTTTTGCTCACCCAGAAACGCTGGTGAAAGTA
AAAGATGCTGAAGATCAGTTGGGTGCACGAGTGGGTTACATCGAACTGGATCTCAACAGCGGTAAGATCC
TTGAGAGTTTTCGCCCCGAAGAACGTTTTCCAATGATGAGCACTTTTAAAGTTCTGCTATGTGGCGCGGT
ATTATCCCGTATTGACGCCGGGCAAGAGCAACTCGGTCGCCGCATACACTATTCTCAGAATGACTTGGTT
GAGTACTCACCAGTCACAGAAAAGCATCTTACGGATGGCATGACAGTAAGAGAATTATGCAGTGCTGCCA
TAACCATGAGTGATAACACTGCGGCCAACTTACTTCTGACAACGATCGGAGGACCGAAGGAGCTAACCGC
TTTTTTGCACAACATGGGGGATCATGTAACTCGCCTTGATCGTTGGGAACCGGAGCTGAATGAAGCCATA
CCAAACGACGAGCGTGACACCACGATGCCTGTAGCAATGGCAACAACGTTGCGCAAACTATTAACTGGCG
AACTACTTACTCTAGCTTCCCGGCAACAATTAATAGACTGGATGGAGGCGGATAAAGTTGCAGGACCACT
TCTGCGCTCGGCCCTTCCGGCTGGCTGGTTTATTGCTGATAAATCTGGAGCCGGTGAGCGTGGGTCTCGC
GGTATCATTGCAGCACTGGGGCCAGATGGTAAGCCCTCCCGTATCGTAGTTATCTACACGACGGGGAGTC
AGGCAACTATGGATGAACGAAATAGACAGATCGCTGAGATAGGTGCCTCACTGATTAAGCATTGGTAACT
GTCAGACCAAGTTTACTCATATATACTTTAGATTGATTTAAAACTTCATTTTTAATTTAAAAGGATCTAG
GTGAAGATCCTTTTTGATAATCTCATGACCAAAATCCCTTAACGTGAGTTTTCGTTCCACTGAGCGTCAG
ACCCCGTAGAAAAGATCAAAGGATCTTCTTGAGATCCTTTTTTTCTGCGCGTAATCTGCTGCTTGCAAAC
AAAAAAACCACCGCTACCAGCGGTGGTTTGTTTGCCGGATCAAGAGCTACCAACTCTTTTTCCGAAGGTA
ACTGGCTTCAGCAGAGCGCAGATACCAAATACTGTTCTTCTAGTGTAGCCGTAGTTAGGCCACCACTTCA
AGAACTCTGTAGCACCGCCTACATACCTCGCTCTGCTAATCCTGTTACCAGTGGCTGCTGCCAGTGGCGA
TAAGTCGTGTCTTACCGGGTTGGACTCAAGACGATAGTTACCGGATAAGGCGCAGCGGTCGGGCTGAACG
GGGGGTTCGTGCACACAGCCCAGCTTGGAGCGAACGACCTACACCGAACTGAGATACCTACAGCGTGAGC
TATGAGAAAGCGCCACGCTTCCCGAAGGGAGAAAGGCGGACAGGTATCCGGTAAGCGGCAGGGTCGGAAC
AGGAGAGCGCACGAGGGAGCTTCCAGGGGGAAACGCCTGGTATCTTTATAGTCCTGTCGGGTTTCGCCAC
CTCTGACTTGAGCGTCGATTTTTGTGATGCTCGTCAGGGGGGCGGAGCCTATGGAAAAACGCCAGCAACG
CGGCCTTTTTACGGTTCCTGGCCTTTTGCTGGCCTTTTGCTCACATGTTCTTTCCTGCGTTATCCCCTGA
TTCTGTGGATAACCGTATTACCGCCTTTGAGTGAGCTGATACCGCTCGCCGCAGCCGAACGACCGAGCGC
AGCGAGTCAGTGAGCGAGGAAGCGGAAGAGCGCCCAATACGCAAACCGCCTCTCCCCGCGCGTTGGCCGA
TTCATTAATGCAGGTTAACCTGGCTTATCGAAATTAATACGACTCACTATAGGGAGACCGGCAGATCCAA
TGCGGATGGATTCGCTCACTCGGTGCCGCGGCGGTGCGAAGTTCCTGCCGTGGATTGGGGGATTGCACAG
ACGGTGGAGTGCTTGCTACAGCTAGGTACCCAGTTGCACACCAAACGGTGCCCCTGTGCCCCTGCGTCTA
GGTGTGTCCTGTGAGCAACTGCGCCCGCGCGCGGCACCGGGAAGCTGCGGGAACCTCAATGGATGATTGG
CGCCAGATCCCCGGCATCACCTCAGCACATGGGCAGCCCGAGAAGGAATCGAGGGTAGAAGATATTCCAG
GGTTTCCGCTAGCACAACTTCCAAGCGCCTCTACCGCTACTCCACACACCCACGCTGAATGGCACAACCA
CTGAGGCCTAGCGGTCCCAGCTCCCCGTAACCACGCAGCCCCAGCGACCGAGGTCATCATGACACTATGA
CGACAATCTGGCGGGAGACTTGGGAAAATCGATGACGGGCACCTACCTTGGGAACAATAGAGCAAGTCCA
GTCAACGCCCTAGGGAAGGGGGAAAAAAAAAAAAGAGCCCATTCTCACAAGGAGCAACACTGTGCTGCTA
TCATAGTACACTACAAGCAAAGTCGGGATGTTGCTAGAATCCGTCGGCTACGTCGGTAGATACCTCCCAT
AGGCAGTAAGTCTAGGTATCCAATTTATAGTTCCGCGTATTTCTTCGTCGAACGGGGCACAGCAAAGCCT
AACAGCCGCAGTGCCTCGCAACCAACACCAAGCAGTAATCTCATCCATCCATACAGATCCTCCCACAATA
TCTTTACATGCGCACTTGCGCTGTGTTAGCAGTTTAGGTTCCACTACCAAGGCTGACACGAGCAGCACTG
ACAGCAAACTGCTGCTTGGGGCCAAGAAATTGGCAGTTTGCTGAGCACCTACATATCAGTACACATCAAC
CCTGGTTTAATTGTTAGCCTGGTACTGTTAACCGTCATGAACGAGGACGTGGAGGAAGAACCACGCTAAC
AATTGAACCAGGGTTGATGTATACCTCTCTTACCATATTTGCTTGCTTCCACGTCCCTATCCTCAAGCGA
TTTTGTTCTTGACTTTTTGTATTTCAACGCAAAGGCCATTCAGGTTTCTCATGTTCAACCCTTTGGATGG
CGATGCCGTTCGTCCCAGGACCTCGTGACCTTTGAAAGACGAGAAATATATCCCAAAGCAACTTCTGCTT
ATGGACAAGCAACTGCATGGCGGCCCACAACTCATATCTCGCGTAATCATCCAAACGCTAGGCCCGAGTA
CTCTACTGTTCTCGAGACACCTACCATAATATGTACCCAATCAGACATGACAACAGTCAACCAAACATAC
CCTGATCCGGCCAAACCCTGACATCCCTAGATGATGGTTAGGCACACAAATGGAAAACGGGACTCGTTGG
TTAGGTGGGAACGCTTGTATTGCAGCCAGCCAACCGACTCTCCTCGTCCCTCTCGAGTCCCGTTATTGCC
GTTTGACCCAGCCGCCCAGCCGCCAAACAGCTGAGGGAGCCAATGGTCTAATACACCGTCCAACGGCCCC
AGTGATGTTTCAAACTTGATTGACAGCGAACGAAACCCCTGAAACCCGTTATAGATATGTATAGATTTGA
CGGGGTAGCTTGGCCCTAATACGACTCACTATAGGGCGAATTGGAGCTCCACCGCGGTGGCGGCCGCTAG
AAGGAGCAGTCCATCTGCGTGAATCACGAGAGAATCAGCTACTTTGAATCGATGGATGCAGCTACCAGAA
GTCACTCAGTTCGTTCAAAGCCACATCACTGGGCACTTCCATTGGGACAGGCATTGATCGGACGAGACCG
ACTTCTGGCCGCTTTCAACAGCCACATTATATCCATGTCACGGCTACGCGCGGCCTTCGGTAACAGAAAA
GCACACAGACAGCGATTGTGACATGGATTCGGGCAAAGCATTGGTGGTCGCACCAGGTCATCCTGAGTGT
GCAGTGGCTGCTATTCAGATTTCATCTAACTGCGGGAGAGGGGTTCAAAGGGGCGTGACGTCACAGACAA
CGGGTGAAGGACGAAGATTGCCTCACTTCTTTGCTAGCAATTTGCCTGCAAAGAAGGCGCACATGTCAAG
CAAACAACTGGGAAACCACTATTGAATACCCACAATGCAAAGCTCGGAAGGTACGTCTTGATTGCAGTGT
GTCGAGTGTCAAAAAAGAAGCAAGTGTTCATGCAAGCCAAAATTGGCACCTCCTCCACTTCTCCGAGTGC
CCCACCCGAACCTCCAGGCGAGATGGCCGGAACATACCATCCGCGTTGGGATTATGACGTATCTCCTTCT
TCTTCACATGATTCCATCCCGTTGTTGCTTGTTTGCGAGCTGTGACGGGAGATCGTAGATGCCACTTAGG
GCCAGGCAGGCAGTGCAGGCAGCCAGGAACACAAGCTTCCAACTTGGTCATCTCGATTGCCGATTAAGGG
AACCAAATGCCTATATAAGACTGTCCTCCCACCTCCCCAATACCATTCTTTTCTTCTTCCATCATCAGCC
AACAAAGCAATCACATCTTCACTACTTCAAATCAACACAACACTCAAACCACTTTCACAACCCCTCACAT
CAACCAAATCTAGAACTAGTGGATCCCCGGGTTAATTAACATGTCCTCAAGTACTACTCCAGCAGCGCTC
AAAGCAGCCATCCTTATCGTTTCAACGACAGCAGCTCAAGACCCCGCAACGGACTCGGCCGACGTCACTC
TCCGCCAGGTCTTCGATGAACAACAAGCCCAATGGGAGGTCCATGAATCCAAAATCGTTCCCGACGATGT
CGTGCAAATCCAGAAGCAAATCATCCACTGGACAAACCAAGCCACCGCCGCAAGTGGCGACAACAACAAC
AACAACAACACCAACACCATCAACCTCATCGTAACCACAGGCGGCACCGGCTTCGCCGTGTCCGACCAAA
CCACCGAAGCCGTCTCGGCTCTCCTACACAAGAATGCTCCTGGCCTGGTCCACGGCATGCTGGCGGCTTC
GCTGCAAGTGACCCCCTTTGCCATGATGTCACGACCTGTGGCTGGCGTCAGGAACGGCACCGTTATCGTT
GCGCTGCCTGGGTCCCCCAAGGGCGCGAAGGAGAATCTGCAAGCAGTGATCAAAATGCTGCCCCACGCTT
GCATGCAGGCTGCTGGTGCTAACTCTAGAATTCGGAAAGAAAAGAAGTACGATGAAGTACCTATGCTCTC
TGTCTCCGAAGCGCTCTCCCAAATAGCGCAACACACGCCGATGCCGCAAATCGTCACCTCCAAAGTCGAT
AGCTCGCTCATCGGCGCCGTTCTGGCGCAGGACGTTTCGGCGCGCGAAAATGTGCCCGCTTTTCGCGCTA
GCATCGTCGACGGCTACGCCGTAGTCGTGCCCCAAGACGGGAACATGCGCGGCGTGTTCCCCGTCGTGTC
GGTTTCGCATGCCGCTCCTGGAGATGGGGAAAAAATGCCGACGCTCAAAGAGGGCGAGATTGCCCGGATC
ACCACGGGTGCACCCCTGCCTCCGGGTGCGACATCGGTTATTATGGTGGAGGATACGGTGTTGGTGTCGA
CGACGTCATCCAAGACGGAGGATGCGGAGGATGGAAAGGGAGTGGAGGAGGAGAAGGAGGTGGAGATTTT
AGCAGCTGATAAAGTTCGCGAAGGCGAAAATGTTAGGGAGGTGGGAAGTGATATCAAGCAGGGGCAACTG
ATTCTAGGCAAGGGAGATCAGGTGTCTGCTGTGGGGGGTGAGATTGGTCTGTTGGCCGCCGTGGGTGTGG
GTGAGGTGCAGGTGTACCGACGTCCTGTTGTTGGCGTTCTATCTACGGGTGATGAGATTGTGGACCATGA
TCGCCCGGGAGACTTGCGGCTGGGCGAGGTGCGCGATACGAACCGGCCAACTCTCATTTCGGCGGCGAGA
GATTGGGGGTATGAGGTGATTGATCTTGGAGTGGCGCGGGACAAGGCCGGGACTTTGGAGGAGACGCTGC
GGCAGGCATTGAGGCAGGTTGACGTGGTGATCACGACCGGCGGAGTGTCCATGGGTGAGCTGGATCTCCT
CAAGCCGACGATAGAGCGTTCGCTGGGCGGAACAATTCGCTTTGGTCGGGTGGCAATGAAGCCCGGCAAG
CCTACCACGTTTGCTACCGTTCCGGTAAAGGATAACGACGGAGAGAGAGTTTCCAAGGTAATCTTCTCGC
TACCAGGTAACCCGGCATCGGCTTTGGTTACGTTTCACTTGTTTGTACTGCCGTCTCTGCACCAAATGTC
GGGCGTCTCACCACCTGGCTTGCCAAAGGTGCCTGTGACACTGGGCCATGATTTCTCCCTCGATAGATCT
AGACCCGAGTACCACCGGGCCATTGTCTCCGTTAGCAGGGACGGAGTGCTCACCGCGGTCAGCACAGGAG
GACAGAGAAGCTCGCGGGTAGGAAGTATGAAGGGGGCCAACGCGCTTCTCTGCATGCCTTGCGGACCAGA
GCCGTTGCGCAAGGGTGCCAAGGTGGAAGCGTTGCTTATGGGCGGTTTACGCAGCGATGTGATTTAAGAA
TTCGATATCAAGCTTATCGATACCGTCGACCTCGAGGGGGGGCCCGGTACCAGCTTTTGTTCCCTTTAGT
GAGGGTTAATAGGGCGTGCACGGCTATGGGGTCTGAATGCTAAAAGACACCATTTCCCACACTCCCTCTG
ATTTTTTTTATGGTTTTTTTTTATCTTCATTTTTCGCCGTCTTTTATTCGGTTGTTTGGGAGGTTCACAT
GCAACGTGCAAGACTGCAAGTATATTGAGATGGGCGCTTCATGCAATGCAGCATCACTGCAGCGACATTG
TGACATCCACGTTTCGATCGTCTGTGCTTCCCCGTTCATGTACGCATGATCTGAAAAAAAAAAAAAAAAA
AAAAAAAGTTGATGTAATAATGAAAATAAACACCCAGGGACGAGCACCCCTTCTGGAATAGGGAGAAAAA
CTAAAGGGACGTTTGGGTCTCTACACTTACCAACAGATTCATGTACTGATCTTCAGCCTGTACAGAACAG
TACAATGTCCAAAACTCGTTATCATTACTCTATGTGCCCAAAATGACCCAGATATACATCAACCCACTAC
ATCCTTTTGTTCTTGTTTTTTTTTTTTTTTTTGCTACTTCGAAAAGAATTTCCGTTTAGTTGCTCTTGCT
CATGTGCTCAAGACGGATGCTGACCGCCCTTCTGTGAGCCTCGAGCTCCTCAACCTTAGCCAACTGCATG
ACAGCCTGGCCGACGTTTTTGAGACCCTCGGCAGTCAAGTTGGAGCTGGTAATGTGCTTGACGAACGAGG
CGAGATTGACGCCAGAGTACTGCTTGGCAAAGCCATAGGTAGCTATGTGTCTTGACGTTAGCAGAAGAAT
CTGTGAAGCGGGGCTATTTATGATATGTAACTTACGCAGCGAGTGGTTAACACCAGCAGAGTAATCGCCA
ACGGACTCAGGAGTCCAGGCGCCAATGAAGACACTACCGGCGTTCATGACAAGATCGACAGCCTTCTCGG
CCTCCTTGATCTGGAGGATCAAGTGCTCAGGAGCGTACTTGTTGCTGAGCTCCATGGCCTCCTCGACGGT
CTTGACCTGCACGGTGATCGAGTGGGCGATGGAGCCACGGACAATCTGGACGCGAGGAAGCTCCGTAGCC
TGACGGTGAACCTCGTCCTCAATAGCCTGAAGATGCTCCTCGTCGAGGTCAATAGCGATCAGGATGACCT
GACTGTCAACGCCGTGCTCAGCCTGGGACAGGAGATCCGAGGCAACGAACGCGGGGTTGGCGTCCTTGTC
AGCGATGACCAGCACCTCGGACGGGCCAGCGGGCATGTCAATACCAACGGCAGCGTTGGTGTCGTTGCTG
ACGAACATCTTGGCAGCAGTGACGAACTGGTTACCGGGGCCGAGAATCTTGTCGACCTTGGTGATGCTCT
CGGTGCCGTAGGCCATGGCAGCTACGGCCTGGGCACCGCCGGCAAGCACGATGGACTCGGCGCCAACCTT
GTGAGCGACGTAGACAATCTCGGGAGTGATGGTTCCGTCGGCGCGGGGAGGAGAGGCGAACACAATCTTG
TTGCAGCCGGCGACCATGGCGGGAACACCCAGCATAAGGGCAGTGCTGGGGAGAACGGCGGTACCGCCGG
GGATGTAGCAGCCGACGGCCTCGATGGGACGAGAGAAACGGCTGCAGACAACACCGGGCATGGTCTCGAC
CTGGAGGGGCTTCTCCTCCTTCTGGGCGGCGTGGAACTTGCGGATGTTCTCGAAGGACACGTCGATGGCA
GCAATGGTCTCCTCAGGGAGCTGCATAAGCTCCTTGGGGAAGGGCGCCTTCAGGACGGGGCTAGTAAGAG
AGGTAGCCTTCTCGAACTTGTGAGTGTACGACAGAACAGCCTTGTCGCCGTTCTTGCGGACGTCCTCGAT
GATGGGGACAATGATCTTGTAGATGGCATCGGACGACTTTTGCGCAGGACGCTTGAGAGCAGCATCGAGC
TCCTCGGTAGAGACCTTGGAGGCGTCGAAACGTCTCATGGTGATCTTCTCAGGGGTGGTCTCCTGGGCGG
CCTCCTTGGTGACAGGGGCCGAAGTGGCAGCGAGAGCGGACGCCGCAGGCTTGATGCCCTCCTTCTCAGC
CCACTTACCCTTAGCATCTCCAGTCCTGCGCTTGACCTTCCAGCTCTTGGCGTCAAGGCTCCTTTCGATA
TCGGCAAGAGTAACGCCGGCAGCAACGGCCCTGGTAAGAGCAAAGTAGAAGAGATCGGCAGCCTCAAAGG
CGATTTCCTGGGGGGTCTGAGCGGTGCAGAGCTCCTCAGCCTCCTCCATGATCTTGGCCCGGACTAGCTT
CTCATCGGAGAAGAGACGGGCAGTGTAGGAGCCCTCGGGGGCAGACTGTTTCCTCGAAATCAAAGTCTGC
TCGAGCTTGGGAAGGCCTTTGAGCTGACCAAAGCAGCCGGACTGATCGAGGTGGCAGAAACGACCCTTCT
GCTTCACGACAAACTTGAGAGCATCGTTATCGCAGTCAAGCGAGATGCGGACGAGCTCCTGAGTGTCTCC
GGAAGTAGCACCCTTGTACCAGAGACCGCGCTTCCGGCTCTGATAGACACCAGTCTGTGTCCTGAGGGCC
TCGTTCACACTCTCGGCACTGCTGTAGACCAGACCCAGAGCAGTGTCGTGCTCATCAACGACAACGGTGG
GGAGAAGACCATCGGGACGGTCAGACTTCCAGACGCTCGAGAGGATGGTGGAGATGGCAAGCTTCAGCTG
CTCGAGTTC
